>Addgene plasmid #244870 | pLentiCRISPR V2 SLC31A1_sg2 | addgene full sequence | sequence record 489422 | Addgene NGS Result
ACCCGCGACGACGTCCCCAGGGCCGTACGCACCCTCGCCGCCGCGTTCGCCGACTACCCCGCCACGCGCC
ACACCGTCGATCCGGACCGCCACATCGAGCGGGTCACCGAGCTGCAAGAACTCTTCCTCACGCGCGTCGG
GCTCGACATCGGCAAGGTGTGGGTCGCGGACGACGGCGCCGCGGTGGCGGTCTGGACCACGCCGGAGAGC
GTCGAAGCGGGGGCGGTGTTCGCCGAGATCGGCCCGCGCATGGCCGAGTTGAGCGGTTCCCGGCTGGCCG
CGCAGCAACAGATGGAAGGCCTCCTGGCGCCGCACCGGCCCAAGGAGCCCGCGTGGTTCCTGGCCACCGT
CGGAGTCTCGCCCGACCACCAGGGCAAGGGTCTGGGCAGCGCCGTCGTGCTCCCCGGAGTGGAGGCGGCC
GAGCGCGCCGGGGTGCCCGCCTTCCTGGAGACCTCCGCGCCCCGCAACCTCCCCTTCTACGAGCGGCTCG
GCTTCACCGTCACCGCCGACGTCGAGGTGCCCGAAGGACCGCGCACCTGGTGCATGACCCGCAAGCCCGG
TGCCTGAACGCGTTAAGTCGACAATCAACCTCTGGATTACAAAATTTGTGAAAGATTGACTGGTATTCTT
AACTATGTTGCTCCTTTTACGCTATGTGGATACGCTGCTTTAATGCCTTTGTATCATGCTATTGCTTCCC
GTATGGCTTTCATTTTCTCCTCCTTGTATAAATCCTGGTTGCTGTCTCTTTATGAGGAGTTGTGGCCCGT
TGTCAGGCAACGTGGCGTGGTGTGCACTGTGTTTGCTGACGCAACCCCCACTGGTTGGGGCATTGCCACC
ACCTGTCAGCTCCTTTCCGGGACTTTCGCTTTCCCCCTCCCTATTGCCACGGCGGAACTCATCGCCGCCT
GCCTTGCCCGCTGCTGGACAGGGGCTCGGCTGTTGGGCACTGACAATTCCGTGGTGTTGTCGGGGAAATC
ATCGTCCTTTCCTTGGCTGCTCGCCTGTGTTGCCACCTGGATTCTGCGCGGGACGTCCTTCTGCTACGTC
CCTTCGGCCCTCAATCCAGCGGACCTTCCTTCCCGCGGCCTGCTGCCGGCTCTGCGGCCTCTTCCGCGTC
TTCGCCTTCGCCCTCAGACGAGTCGGATCTCCCTTTGGGCCGCCTCCCCGCGTCGACTTTAAGACCAATG
ACTTACAAGGCAGCTGTAGATCTTAGCCACTTTTTAAAAGAAAAGGGGGGACTGGAAGGGCTAATTCACT
CCCAACGAAGACAAGATCTGCTTTTTGCTTGTACTGGGTCTCTCTGGTTAGACCAGATCTGAGCCTGGGA
GCTCTCTGGCTAACTAGGGAACCCACTGCTTAAGCCTCAATAAAGCTTGCCTTGAGTGCTTCAAGTAGTG
TGTGCCCGTCTGTTGTGTGACTCTGGTAACTAGAGATCCCTCAGACCCTTTTAGTCAGTGTGGAAAATCT
CTAGCAGGGCCCGTTTAAACCCGCTGATCAGCCTCGACTGTGCCTTCTAGTTGCCAGCCATCTGTTGTTT
GCCCCTCCCCCGTGCCTTCCTTGACCCTGGAAGGTGCCACTCCCACTGTCCTTTCCTAATAAAATGAGGA
AATTGCATCGCATTGTCTGAGTAGGTGTCATTCTATTCTGGGGGGTGGGGTGGGGCAGGACAGCAAGGGG
GAGGATTGGGAAGACAATAGCAGGCATGCTGGGGATGCGGTGGGCTCTATGGCTTCTGAGGCGGAAAGAA
CCAGCTGGGGCTCTAGGGGGTATCCCC
[124 nt withheld, positions 1778-1901]
C
[91 nt withheld, positions 1903-1993]
A
[49 nt withheld, positions 1995-2043]
CCTTTGACGTTGGAGTCCACGTTCTTT
[37 nt withheld, positions 2071-2107]
ACCCTATCTCGGTCTATTCTTTTGATTTATAAGGGATTTTGCCGATTTCGGCCTATTGGTTAAAAAATGA
GCTGATTTAACAAAAATTTAACGCGAATTAATTCTGTGGAATGTGTGTCAGTTAGGGTGTGGAAAGTCCC
CAGGCTCCCCAGCAGGCAGAAGTATGCAAAGCATGCATCTCAATTAGTCAGCAACCAGGTGTGGAAAGTC
CCCAGGCTCCCCAGCAGGCAGAAGTATGCAAAGCATGCATCTCAATTAGTCAGCAACCATAGTCCCGCCC
CTAACTCCGCCCATCCCGCCCCTAACTCCGCCCAGTTCCGCCCATTCTCCGCCCCATGGCTGACTAATTT
TTTTTATTTATGCAGAGGCCGAGGCCGCCTCTGCCTCTGAGCTATTCCAGAAGTAGTGAGGAGGCTTTTT
TGGAGGCCTAGGCTTTTGCAAAAAGCTCCCGGGAGCTTGTATATCCATTTTCGGATCTGATCAGCACGTG
TTGACAATTAATCATCGGCATAGTATATCGGCATAGTATAATACGACAAGGTGAGGAACTAAACCATGGC
CAAGTTGACCAGTGCCGTTCCGGTGCTCACCGCGCGCGACGTCGCCGGAGCGGTCGAGTTCTGGACCGAC
CGGCTCGGGTTCTCCCGGGACTTCGTGGAGGACGACTTCGCCGGTGTGGTCCGGGACGACGTGACCCTGT
TCATCAGCGCGGTCCAGGACCAGGTGGTGCCGGACAACACCCTGGCCTGGGTGTGGGTGCGCGGCCTGGA
CGAGCTGTACGCCGAGTGGTCGGAGGTCGTGTCCACGAACTTCCGGGACGCCTCCGGGCCGGCCATGACC
GAGATCGGCGAGCAGCCGTGGGGGCGGGAGTTCGCCCTGCGCGACCCGGCCGGCAACTGCGTGCACTTCG
TGGCCGAGGAGCAGGACTGACACGTGCTACGAGATTTCGATTCCACCGCCGCCTTCTATGAAAGGTTGGG
CTTCGGAATCGTTTTCCGGGACGCCGGCTGGATGATCCTCCAGCGCGGGGATCTCATGCTGGAGTTCTTC
GCCCACCCCAACTTGTTTATTGCAGCTTATAATGGTTACAAATAAAGCAATAGCATCACAAATTTCACAA
ATAAAGCATTTTTTTCACTGCATTCTAGTTGTGGTTTGTCCAAACTCATCAATGTATCTTATCATGTCTG
TATACCGTCGACCTCTAGCTAGAGCTTGGCGTAATCATGGTCATAGCTGTTTCCTGTGTGAAATTGTTAT
CCGCTCACAATTCCACACAACATACGAGCCGGAAGCATAAAGTGTAAAGCCTGGGGTGCCTAATGAGTGA
GCTAACTCACATTAATTGCGTTGCGCTCACTGCCCGCTTTCCAGTCGGGAAACCTGTCGTGCCAGCTGCA
TTAATGAATCGGCCAACGCGCGGGGAGAGGCGGTTTGCGTATTGGGCGCTCTTCCGCTTCCTCGCTCACT
GACTCGCTGCGCTCGGTCGTTCGGCTGCGGCGAGCGGTATCAGCTCACTCAAAGGCGGTAATACGGTTAT
CCACAGAATCAGGGGATAACGCAGGAAAGAACATGTGAGCAAAAGGCCAGCAAAAGGCCAGGAACCGTAA
AAAGGCCGCGTTGCTGGCGTTTTTCCATAGGCTCCGCCCCCCTGACGAGCATCACAAAAATCGACGCTCA
AGTCAGAGGTGGCGAAACCCGACAGGACTATAAAGATACCAGGCGTTTCCCCCTGGAAGCTCCCTCGTGC
GCTCTCCTGTTCCGACCCTGCCGCTTACCGGATACCTGTCCGCCTTTCTCCCTTCGGGAAGCGTGGCGCT
TTCTCATAGCTCACGCTGTAGGTATCTCAGTTCGGTGTAGGTCGTTCGCTCCAAGCTGGGCTGTGTGCAC
GAACCCCCCGTTCAGCCCGACCGCTGCGCCTTATCCGGTAACTATCGTCTTGAGTCCAACCCGGTAAGAC
ACGACTTATCGCCACTGGCAGCAGCCACTGGTAACAGGATTAGCAGAGCGAGGTATGTAGGCGGTGCTAC
AGAGTTCTTGAAGTGGTGGCCTAACTACGGCTACACTAGAAGAACAGTATTTGGTATCTGCGCTCTGCTG
AAGCCAGTTACCTTCGGAAAAAGAGTTGGTAGCTCTTGATCCGGCAAACAAACCACCGCTGGTAGCGGTG
GTTTTTTTGTTTGCAAGCAGCAGATTACGCGCAGAAAAAAAGGATCTCAAGAAGATCCTTTGATCTTTTC
TACGGGGTCTGACGCTCAGTGGAACGAAAACTCACGTTAAGGGATTTTGGTCATGAGATTATCAAAAAGG
ATCTTCACCTAGATCCTTTTAAATTAAAAATGAAGTTTTAAATCAATCTAAAGTATATATGAGTAAACTT
GGTCTGACAGTTACCAATGCTTAATCAGTGAGGCACCTATCTCAGCGATCTGTCTATTTCGTTCATCCAT
AGTTGCCTGACTCCCCGTCGTGTAGATAACTACGATACGGGAGGGCTTACCATCTGGCCCCAGTGCTGCA
ATGATACCGCGAGACCCACGCTCACCGGCTCCAGATTTATCAGCAATAAACCAGCCAGCCGGAAGGGCCG
AGCGCAGAAGTGGTCCTGCAACTTTATCCGCCTCCATCCAGTCTATTAATTGTTGCCGGGAAGCTAGAGT
AAGTAGTTCGCCAGTTAATAGTTTGCGCAACGTTGTTGCCATTGCTACAGGCATCGTGGTGTCACGCTCG
TCGTTTGGTATGGCTTCATTCAGCTCCGGTTCCCAACGATCAAGGCGAGTTACATGATCCCCCATGTTGT
GCAAAAAAGCGGTTAGCTCCTTCGGTCCTCCGATCGTTGTCAGAAGTAAGTTGGCCGCAGTGTTATCACT
CATGGTTATGGCAGCACTGCATAATTCTCTTACTGTCATGCCATCCGTAAGATGCTTTTCTGTGACTGGT
GAGTACTCAACCAAGTCATTCTGAGAATAGTGTATGCGGCGACCGAGTTGCTCTTGCCCGGCGTCAATAC
GGGATAATACCGCGCCACATAGCAGAACTTTAAAAGTGCTCATCATTGGAAAACGTTCTTCGGGGCGAAA
ACTCTCAAGGATCTTACCGCTGTTGAGATCCAGTTCGATGTAACCCACTCGTGCACCCAACTGATCTTCA
GCATCTTTTACTTTCACCAGCGTTTCTGGGTGAGCAAAAACAGGAAGGCAAAATGCCGCAAAAAAGGGAA
TAAGGGCGACACGGAAATGTTGAATACTCATACTCTTCCTTTTTCAATATTATTGAAGCATTTATCAGGG
TTATTGTCTCATGAGCGGATACATATTTGAATGTATTTAGAAAAATAAACAAATAGGGGTTCCGCGCACA
TTTCCCCGAAAAGTGCCACCTGACGTCGACGGATCGGGAGATCTCCCGATCCCCTATGGTGCACTCTCAG
TACAATCTGCTCTGATGCCGCATAGTTAAGCCAGTATCTGCTCCCTGCTTGTGTGTTGGAGGTCGCTGAG
TAGTGCGCGAGCAAAATTTAAGCTACAACAAGGCAAGGCTTGACCGACAATTGCATGAAGAATCTGCTTA
GGGTTAGGCGTTTTGCGCTGCTTCGCGATGTACGGGCCAGATATACGCGTTGACATTGATTATTGACTAG
TTATTAATAGTAATCAATTACGGGGTCATTAGTTCATAGCCCATATATGGAGTTCCGCGTTACATAACTT
ACGGTAAATGGCCCGCCTGGCTGACCGCCCAACGACCCCCGCCCATTGACGTCAATAATGACGTATGTTC
CCATAGTAACGCCAATAGGGACTTTCCATTGACGTCAATGGGTGGAGTATTTACGGTAAACTGCCCACTT
GGCAGTACATCAAGTGTATCATATGCCAAGTACGCCCCCTATTGACGTCAATGACGGTAAATGGCCCGCC
TGGCATTATGCCCAGTACATGACCTTATGGGACTTTCCTACTTGGCAGTACATCTACGTATTAGTCATCG
CTATTACCATGGTGATGCGGTTTTGGCAGTACATCAATGGGCGTGGATAGCGGTTTGACTCACGGGGATT
TCCAAGTCTCCACCCCATTGACGTCAATGGGAGTTTGTTTTGGCACCAAAATCAACGGGACTTTCCAAAA
TGTCGTAACAACTCCGCCCCATTGACGCAAATGGGCGGTAGGCGTGTACGGTGGGAGGTCTATATAAGCA
GCGCGTTTTGCCTGTACTGGGTCTCTCTGGTTAGACCAGATCTGAGCCTGGGAGCTCTCTGGCTAACTAG
GGAACCCACTGCTTAAGCCTCAATAAAGCTTGCCTTGAGTGCTTCAAGTAGTGTGTGCCCGTCTGTTGTG
TGACTCTGGTAACTAGAGATCCCTCAGACCCTTTTAGTCAGTGTGGAAAATCTCTAGCAGTGGCGCCCGA
ACAGGGACTTGAAAGCGAAAGGGAAACCAGAGGAGCTCTCTCGACGCAGGACTCGGCTTGCTGAAGCGCG
CACGGCAAGAGGCGAGGGGCGGCGACTGGTGAGTACGCCAAAAATTTTGACTAGCGGAGGCTAGAAGGAG
AGAGATGGGTGCGAGAGCGTCAGTATTAAGCGGGGGAGAATTAGATCGCGATGGGAAAAAATTCGGTTAA
GGCCAGGGGGAAAGAAAAAATATAAATTAAAACATATAGTATGGGCAAGCAGGGAGCTAGAACGATTCGC
AGTTAATCCTGGCCTGTTAGAAACATCAGAAGGCTGTAGACAAATACTGGGACAGCTACAACCATCCCTT
CAGACAGGATCAGAAGAACTTAGATCATTATATAATACAGTAGCAACCCTCTATTGTGTGCATCAAAGGA
TAGAGATAAAAGACACCAAGGAAGCTTTAGACAAGATAGAGGAAGAGCAAAACAAAAGTAAGACCACCGC
ACAGCAAGCGGCCGCTGATCTTCAGACCTGGAGGAGGAGATATGAGGGACAATTGGAGAAGTGAATTATA
TAAATATAAAGTAGTAAAAATTGAACCATTAGGAGTAGCACCCACCAAGGCAAAGAGAAGAGTGGTGCAG
AGAGAAAAAAGAGCAGTGGGAATAGGAGCTTTGTTCCTTGGGTTCTTGGGAGCAGCAGGAAGCACTATGG
GCGCAGCGTCAATGACGCTGACGGTACAGGCCAGACAATTATTGTCTGGTATAGTGCAGCAGCAGAACAA
TTTGCTGAGGGCTATTGAGGCGCAACAGCATCTGTTGCAACTCACAGTCTGGGGCATCAAGCAGCTCCAG
GCAAGAATCCTGGCTGTGGAAAGATACCTAAAGGATCAACAGCTCCTGGGGATTTGGGGTTGCTCTGGAA
AACTCATTTGCACCACTGCTGTGCCTTGGAATGCTAGTTGGAGTAATAAATCTCTGGAACAGATTTGGAA
TCACACGACCTGGATGGAGTGGGACAGAGAAATTAACAATTACACAAGCTTAATACACTCCTTAATTGAA
GAATCGCAAAACCAGCAAGAAAAGAATGAACAAGAATTATTGGAATTAGATAAATGGGCAAGTTTGTGGA
ATTGGTTTAACATAACAAATTGGCTGTGGTATATAAAATTATTCATAATGATAGTAGGAGGCTTGGTAGG
TTTAAGAATAGTTTTTGCTGTACTTTCTATAGTGAATAGAGTTAGGCAGGGATATTCACCATTATCGTTT
CAGACCCACCTCCCAACCCCGAGGGGACCCGACAGGCCCGAAGGAATAGAAGAAGAAGGTGGAGAGAGAG
ACAGAGACAGATCCATTCGATTAGTGAACGGATCGGCACTGCGTGCGCCAATTCTGCAGACAAATGGCAG
TATTCATCCACAATTTTAAAAGAAAAGGGGGGATTGGGGGGTACAGTGCAGGGGAAAGAATAGTAGACAT
AATAGCAACAGACATACAAACTAAAGAATTACAAAAACAAATTACAAAAATTCAAAATTTTCGGGTTTAT
TACAGGGACAGCAGAGATCCAGTTTGGTTAATTAAGGTACCGAGGGCCTATTTCCCATGATTCCTTCATA
TTTGCATATACGATACAAGGCTGTTAGAGAGATAATTAGAATTAATTTGACTGTAAACACAAAGATATTA
GTACAAAATACGTGACGTAGAAAGTAATAATTTCTTGGGTAGTTTGCAGTTTTAAAATTATGTTTTAAAA
TGGACTATCATATGCTTACCGTAACTTGAAAGTATTTCGATTTCTTGGCTTTATATATCTTGTGGAAAGG
ACGAAACACCGTTGGTGATCAATACAGCTGGGTTTTAGAGCTAGAAATAGCAAGTTAAAATAAGGCTAGT
CCGTTATCAACTTGAAAAAGTGGCACCGAGTCGGTGCTTTTTTGAATTCGCTAGCTAGGTCTTGAAAGGA
GTGGGAATTGGCTCCGGTGCCCGTCAGTGGGCAGAGCGCACATCGCCCACAGTCCCCGAGAAGTTGGGGG
GAGGGGTCGGCAATTGATCCGGTGCCTAGAGAAGGTGGCGCGGGGTAAACTGGGAAAGTGATGTCGTGTA
CTGGCTCCGCCTTTTTCCCGAGGGTGGGGGAGAACCGTATATAAGTGCAGTAGTCGCCGTGAACGTTCTT
TTTCGCAACGGGTTTGCCGCCAGAACACAGGACCGGTTCTAGAGCGCTGCCACCATGGACAAGAAGTACA
GCATCGGCCTGGACATCGGCACCAACTCTGTGGGCTGGGCCGTGATCACCGACGAGTACAAGGTGCCCAG
CAAGAAATTCAAGGTGCTGGGCAACACCGACCGGCACAGCATCAAGAAGAACCTGATCGGAGCCCTGCTG
TTCGACAGCGGCGAAACAGCCGAGGCCACCCGGCTGAAGAGAACCGCCAGAAGAAGATACACCAGACGGA
AGAACCGGATCTGCTATCTGCAAGAGATCTTCAGCAACGAGATGGCCAAGGTGGACGACAGCTTCTTCCA
CAGACTGGAAGAGTCCTTCCTGGTGGAAGAGGATAAGAAGCACGAGCGGCACCCCATCTTCGGCAACATC
GTGGACGAGGTGGCCTACCACGAGAAGTACCCCACCATCTACCACCTGAGAAAGAAACTGGTGGACAGCA
CCGACAAGGCCGACCTGCGGCTGATCTATCTGGCCCTGGCCCACATGATCAAGTTCCGGGGCCACTTCCT
GATCGAGGGCGACCTGAACCCCGACAACAGCGACGTGGACAAGCTGTTCATCCAGCTGGTGCAGACCTAC
AACCAGCTGTTCGAGGAAAACCCCATCAACGCCAGCGGCGTGGACGCCAAGGCCATCCTGTCTGCCAGAC
TGAGCAAGAGCAGACGGCTGGAAAATCTGATCGCCCAGCTGCCCGGCGAGAAGAAGAATGGCCTGTTCGG
AAACCTGATTGCCCTGAGCCTGGGCCTGACCCCCAACTTCAAGAGCAACTTCGACCTGGCCGAGGATGCC
AAACTGCAGCTGAGCAAGGACACCTACGACGACGACCTGGACAACCTGCTGGCCCAGATCGGCGACCAGT
ACGCCGACCTGTTTCTGGCCGCCAAGAACCTGTCCGACGCCATCCTGCTGAGCGACATCCTGAGAGTGAA
CACCGAGATCACCAAGGCCCCCCTGAGCGCCTCTATGATCAAGAGATACGACGAGCACCACCAGGACCTG
ACCCTGCTGAAAGCTCTCGTGCGGCAGCAGCTGCCTGAGAAGTACAAAGAGATTTTCTTCGACCAGAGCA
AGAACGGCTACGCCGGCTACATTGACGGCGGAGCCAGCCAGGAAGAGTTCTACAAGTTCATCAAGCCCAT
CCTGGAAAAGATGGACGGCACCGAGGAACTGCTCGTGAAGCTGAACAGAGAGGACCTGCTGCGGAAGCAG
CGGACCTTCGACAACGGCAGCATCCCCCACCAGATCCACCTGGGAGAGCTGCACGCCATTCTGCGGCGGC
AGGAAGATTTTTACCCATTCCTGAAGGACAACCGGGAAAAGATCGAGAAGATCCTGACCTTCCGCATCCC
CTACTACGTGGGCCCTCTGGCCAGGGGAAACAGCAGATTCGCCTGGATGACCAGAAAGAGCGAGGAAACC
ATCACCCCCTGGAACTTCGAGGAAGTGGTGGACAAGGGCGCTTCCGCCCAGAGCTTCATCGAGCGGATGA
CCAACTTCGATAAGAACCTGCCCAACGAGAAGGTGCTGCCCAAGCACAGCCTGCTGTACGAGTACTTCAC
CGTGTATAACGAGCTGACCAAAGTGAAATACGTGACCGAGGGAATGAGAAAGCCCGCCTTCCTGAGCGGC
GAGCAGAAAAAGGCCATCGTGGACCTGCTGTTCAAGACCAACCGGAAAGTGACCGTGAAGCAGCTGAAAG
AGGACTACTTCAAGAAAATCGAGTGCTTCGACTCCGTGGAAATCTCCGGCGTGGAAGATCGGTTCAACGC
CTCCCTGGGCACATACCACGATCTGCTGAAAATTATCAAGGACAAGGACTTCCTGGACAATGAGGAAAAC
GAGGACATTCTGGAAGATATCGTGCTGACCCTGACACTGTTTGAGGACAGAGAGATGATCGAGGAACGGC
TGAAAACCTATGCCCACCTGTTCGACGACAAAGTGATGAAGCAGCTGAAGCGGCGGAGATACACCGGCTG
GGGCAGGCTGAGCCGGAAGCTGATCAACGGCATCCGGGACAAGCAGTCCGGCAAGACAATCCTGGATTTC
CTGAAGTCCGACGGCTTCGCCAACAGAAACTTCATGCAGCTGATCCACGACGACAGCCTGACCTTTAAAG
AGGACATCCAGAAAGCCCAGGTGTCCGGCCAGGGCGATAGCCTGCACGAGCACATTGCCAATCTGGCCGG
CAGCCCCGCCATTAAGAAGGGCATCCTGCAGACAGTGAAGGTGGTGGACGAGCTCGTGAAAGTGATGGGC
CGGCACAAGCCCGAGAACATCGTGATCGAAATGGCCAGAGAGAACCAGACCACCCAGAAGGGACAGAAGA
ACAGCCGCGAGAGAATGAAGCGGATCGAAGAGGGCATCAAAGAGCTGGGCAGCCAGATCCTGAAAGAACA
CCCCGTGGAAAACACCCAGCTGCAGAACGAGAAGCTGTACCTGTACTACCTGCAGAATGGGCGGGATATG
TACGTGGACCAGGAACTGGACATCAACCGGCTGTCCGACTACGATGTGGACCATATCGTGCCTCAGAGCT
TTCTGAAGGACGACTCCATCGACAACAAGGTGCTGACCAGAAGCGACAAGAACCGGGGCAAGAGCGACAA
CGTGCCCTCCGAAGAGGTCGTGAAGAAGATGAAGAACTACTGGCGGCAGCTGCTGAACGCCAAGCTGATT
ACCCAGAGAAAGTTCGACAATCTGACCAAGGCCGAGAGAGGCGGCCTGAGCGAACTGGATAAGGCCGGCT
TCATCAAGAGACAGCTGGTGGAAACCCGGCAGATCACAAAGCACGTGGCACAGATCCTGGACTCCCGGAT
GAACACTAAGTACGACGAGAATGACAAGCTGATCCGGGAAGTGAAAGTGATCACCCTGAAGTCCAAGCTG
GTGTCCGATTTCCGGAAGGATTTCCAGTTTTACAAAGTGCGCGAGATCAACAACTACCACCACGCCCACG
ACGCCTACCTGAACGCCGTCGTGGGAACCGCCCTGATCAAAAAGTACCCTAAGCTGGAAAGCGAGTTCGT
GTACGGCGACTACAAGGTGTACGACGTGCGGAAGATGATCGCCAAGAGCGAGCAGGAAATCGGCAAGGCT
ACCGCCAAGTACTTCTTCTACAGCAACATCATGAACTTTTTCAAGACCGAGATTACCCTGGCCAACGGCG
AGATCCGGAAGCGGCCTCTGATCGAGACAAACGGCGAAACCGGGGAGATCGTGTGGGATAAGGGCCGGGA
TTTTGCCACCGTGCGGAAAGTGCTGAGCATGCCCCAAGTGAATATCGTGAAAAAGACCGAGGTGCAGACA
GGCGGCTTCAGCAAAGAGTCTATCCTGCCCAAGAGGAACAGCGATAAGCTGATCGCCAGAAAGAAGGACT
GGGACCCTAAGAAGTACGGCGGCTTCGACAGCCCCACCGTGGCCTATTCTGTGCTGGTGGTGGCCAAAGT
GGAAAAGGGCAAGTCCAAGAAACTGAAGAGTGTGAAAGAGCTGCTGGGGATCACCATCATGGAAAGAAGC
AGCTTCGAGAAGAATCCCATCGACTTTCTGGAAGCCAAGGGCTACAAAGAAGTGAAAAAGGACCTGATCA
TCAAGCTGCCTAAGTACTCCCTGTTCGAGCTGGAAAACGGCCGGAAGAGAATGCTGGCCTCTGCCGGCGA
ACTGCAGAAGGGAAACGAACTGGCCCTGCCCTCCAAATATGTGAACTTCCTGTACCTGGCCAGCCACTAT
GAGAAGCTGAAGGGCTCCCCCGAGGATAATGAGCAGAAACAGCTGTTTGTGGAACAGCACAAGCACTACC
TGGACGAGATCATCGAGCAGATCAGCGAGTTCTCCAAGAGAGTGATCCTGGCCGACGCTAATCTGGACAA
AGTGCTGTCCGCCTACAACAAGCACCGGGATAAGCCCATCAGAGAGCAGGCCGAGAATATCATCCACCTG
TTTACCCTGACCAATCTGGGAGCCCCTGCCGCCTTCAAGTACTTTGACACCACCATCGACCGGAAGAGGT
ACACCAGCACCAAAGAGGTGCTGGACGCCACCCTGATCCACCAGAGCATCACCGGCCTGTACGAGACACG
GATCGACCTGTCTCAGCTGGGAGGCGACAAGCGACCTGCCGCCACAAAGAAGGCTGGACAGGCTAAGAAG
AAGAAAGATTACAAAGACGATGACGATAAGGGATCCGGCGCAACAAACTTCTCTCTGCTGAAACAAGCCG
GAGATGTCGAAGAGAATCCTGGACCGACCGAGTACAAGCCCACGGTGCGCCTCGCC
Features (pLannotate 1.2.2; 33 found; start..end, strand, type, name):
    583..1171    +  misc_feature   WPRE: woodchuck hepatitis virus posttranscriptional regulatory element
   1222..1241    +  misc_feature   cPPT/CTS (fragment): central polypurine tract and central termination sequence of HIV-1
   1243..1476    +  LTR            3' LTR (ΔU3): self-inactivating 3' long terminal repeat (LTR) from HIV-1
   1508..1732    +  polyA_signal   bGH poly(A) signal: bovine growth hormone polyadenylation signal
   1736..1757    +  promoter       SV40 promoter (fragment): SV40 enhancer and early promoter
   1778..2206    +  rep_origin     f1 ori (sequence partly withheld): f1 bacteriophage origin of replication; arrow indicates direction of (+) strand synthesis
   2220..2549    +  promoter       SV40 promoter: SV40 enhancer and early promoter
   2597..2644    +  promoter       EM7 promoter: synthetic bacterial promoter&nbsp
   2663..3037    +  CDS            BleoR: antibiotic-binding protein; Sh ble from Streptoalloteichus hindustanus; confers resistance to bleomycin, phleomycin, and Zeocin™
   3047..3172    +  CDS            ble (fragment): BLE_KLEPN - Experimental evidence at protein level: Swiss-Prot protein existence level 1. Binding protein with a strong affinity to the bleomycin family of antibiotics. Binds to CL990; an antimitotic-antibiotic compound. From Klebsiella pneumoniae.
   3167..3288    +  polyA_signal   SV40 poly(A) signal: SV40 polyadenylation signal
   3359..3381    -  protein_bind   lac operator (fragment): The lac repressor binds to the lac operator to inhibit transcription in E. coli. This inhibition can be relieved by adding lactose or isopropyl-β-D-thiogalactopyranoside (IPTG). lac repressor encoded by lacI
   3385..3415    -  promoter       lac promoter: promoter for the E. coli lac operon
   3430..3451    -  protein_bind   CAP binding site: CAP binding activates transcription in the presence of cAMP. E. coli catabolite activator protein
   3464..3556    -  CDS            lacI (fragment): lac repressor; lacI; The lac repressor binds to the lac operator to inhibit transcription in E. coli. This inhibition can be relieved by adding lactose or isopropyl-β-D-thiogalactopyranoside (IPTG).
   3739..4327    -  rep_origin     ori: high-copy-number ColE1/pMB1/pBR322/pUC origin of replication
   4498..5358    -  CDS            AmpR: β-lactamase; bla; confers resistance to ampicillin, carbenicillin, and related antibiotics
   5359..5463    -  promoter       AmpR promoter: bla
   5522..5574    -  misc_feature   bom (fragment): basis of mobility region from pBR322
   5729..6108    +  enhancer       CMV enhancer: human cytomegalovirus immediate early enhancer
   6109..6308    +  promoter       CMV promoter: human cytomegalovirus (CMV) immediate early promoter
   6326..6506    +  LTR            5' LTR (truncated): truncated 5' long terminal repeat (LTR) from HIV-1
   6553..6678    +  misc_feature   HIV-1 Ψ: packaging signal of human immunodeficiency virus type 1
   6662..7025    +  CDS            HIV-1 gag (fragment): gag protein from human immunodeficiency virus 1; gag
   7171..7404    +  misc_feature   RRE: The Rev response element (RRE) of HIV-1 allows for Rev-dependent mRNA export from the nucleus to the cytoplasm.
   7781..7881    +  CDS            Rev (fragment): human immunodeficiency virus 1 (HIV-1) Rev protein; rev; enhances nuclear export of unspliced and incompletely spliced viral mRNAs
   7931..8048    +  misc_feature   cPPT/CTS: central polypurine tract and central termination sequence of HIV-1
   8099..8339    +  promoter       U6 promoter: RNA polymerase III promoter for human U6 snRNA
   8369..8444    +  misc_RNA       gRNA scaffold: guide RNA scaffold for the Streptococcus pyogenes CRISPR/Cas9 system
   8462..8480    +  CDS            small t antigen (fragment): SV40 (simian virus 40) small t antigen
   8506..8717    +  promoter       EF-1α core promoter: core promoter for human elongation factor EF-1α
   8742..12845   +  CDS            Cas9: Cas9 (Csn1) endonuclease from the Streptococcus pyogenes Type II CRISPR/Cas system generates RNA-guided double strand breaks in DNA
  12983..567     +  CDS            PuroR (fragment) (across the origin): puromycin N-acetyltransferase; pac from Streptomyces; confers resistance to puromycin
