[The description below was written by a language model from this plasmid's Addgene catalogue record and pLannotate feature annotations shown in this document.]
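Description:
pLentiCRISPR V2 SLC31A1_sg2 is an all-in-one lentiviral CRISPR plasmid built on the lentiCRISPR v2 puro backbone and designed to knock out human SLC31A1 (also known as CTR1 or COPT1). It is propagated in E. coli as a high-copy plasmid through a ColE1/pUC-type origin with ampicillin selection (AmpR). The backbone also carries an f1 origin and an SV40/EM7-driven bleomycin/Zeocin resistance cassette (BleoR) located outside the viral genome.

The transfer cassette has a third-generation, self-inactivating layout. A CMV enhancer/promoter fused to a truncated HIV-1 5' LTR drives genomic RNA production in packaging cells. It is followed by the Ψ packaging signal with a gag fragment, the Rev response element for nuclear export, and the cPPT/CTS. The downstream end carries a WPRE to boost transcript expression and a ΔU3 3' LTR that inactivates the viral promoter after integration.

Between these elements are two expression units. A human U6 RNA polymerase III promoter transcribes the SLC31A1-targeting spacer fused to the Streptococcus pyogenes guide RNA scaffold. An EF-1α core promoter drives S. pyogenes Cas9, with a puromycin N-acetyltransferase coding sequence annotated just downstream. The feature table does not annotate any linker between Cas9 and PuroR. The puromycin marker allows selection of transduced mammalian cells.

A single transduction therefore delivers nuclease, guide and selection marker together. The "sg2" in the name suggests this is one of several guides against the gene. The associated publication concerns genes essential for oxidative phosphorylation, which points to use in loss-of-function studies of SLC31A1 in human cells.
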