Addgene plasmid #244870: pLentiCRISPR V2 SLC31A1_sg2
Purpose: Knockout of human SLC31A1
Depositing lab: Alexis Jourdain. Depositing organization: Universite de Lausanne (UNIL). Publication: An updated inventory of genes essential for oxidative phosphorylation identifies a mitochondrial origin in familial Meniere's disease. Harhai M, Foged MM, Zarges C, Landoni JC, Chollet S, Simonelli M, Recazens E, Lisci M, Laban N, Manley S, Riemer J, Lopez-Escamez JA, Lysakowski A, Jourdain AA. Cell Rep. 2025 Jul 25;44(8):116069. doi: 10.1016/j.celrep.2025.116069. PubMed 40714634.
Backbone
  Vector backbone: lentiCRISPR v2 puro
  Backbone manufacturer: Feng Zhang (Addgene #52961)
  Vector type: Lentiviral, CRISPR
  Selectable markers: Puromycin
Growth in bacteria
  Bacterial resistance: Ampicillin, 100 μg/mL
  Growth temperature: 37°C
  Growth strain: NEB Stable
  Copy number: High Copy
Gene/Insert
  Gene/Insert name: SLC31A1 sgRNA
  gRNA/shRNA sequence: TTGGTGATCAATACAGCTGG
  Species: H. sapiens (human)
  Entrez Gene: SLC31A1 (a.k.a. COPT1, CTR1, NSCT)
  Promoter: U6
  Cloning method: Restriction Enzyme; 5′ cloning site Unknown (unknown if destroyed)
Resource information
  A portion of this plasmid was derived from a plasmid made by: Integrated DNA Technologies
Terms and licenses: Academic/Nonprofit Terms; Industry Terms: Not Available to Industry
How to cite: pLentiCRISPR V2 SLC31A1_sg2 was a gift from Alexis Jourdain (Addgene plasmid # 244870 ; http://n2t.net/addgene:244870 ; RRID:Addgene_244870)
